Addgene plasmid #215312: pMVV106
Purpose: Expresses sfGFP under induction with the naringenin Marionette Cassette (TtgRAM + PTtG-sfGFP) with a BBR1 backbone.
Depositing lab: Brian Pfleger. Depositing organization: University of Wisconsin, Madison. Publication: Synthetic Biology Toolbox for Nitrogen-Fixing Soil Microbes. Venkataraman M, Ynigez-Gutierrez A, Infante V, MacIntyre A, Fernandes-Junior PI, Ane JM, Pfleger B. ACS Synth Biol. 2023 Dec 15;12(12):3623-3634. doi: 10.1021/acssynbio.3c00414. Epub 2023 Nov 21. PubMed 37988619.
Backbone
  Vector backbone: BBR1
  Backbone size w/o insert (bp): 4000
  Total vector size (bp): 4738
  Modifications to backbone: Constitutive TtgRAM expression
  Vector type: Bacterial Expression, Synthetic Biology
Growth in bacteria
  Bacterial resistance: Kanamycin, 50 μg/mL
  Growth temperature: 37°C
  Growth strain: DH5alpha
  Copy number: Low Copy
Gene/Insert
  Gene/Insert name: sfGFP
  Species: Synthetic
  Insert size (bp): 711
  Promoter: PTtg
  Tag / fusion protein: None
  Cloning method: Gibson Cloning
  Sequencing primers: 5′ na
Resource information
  A portion of this plasmid was derived from a plasmid made by: Optimized induction cassettes were cloned from the Marionette sensor collection into broad host origin BBR1: https://www.addgene.org/kits/marionette-sensor-collection/ https://doi.org/10.1038/s41589-018-0168-3
Terms and licenses: Academic/Nonprofit Terms; Industry Terms: Not Available to Industry
How to cite: pMVV106 was a gift from Brian Pfleger (Addgene plasmid # 215312 ; http://n2t.net/addgene:215312 ; RRID:Addgene_215312)
