[The description below was written by a language model from this plasmid's Addgene catalogue record and pLannotate feature annotations shown in this document.]
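Description:
pMVV106 is a 4.7 kb bacterial expression and synthetic-biology plasmid that places a naringenin-inducible sfGFP reporter on a broad-host-range pBBR1 backbone. Replication depends on the pBBR1 oriV together with its cognate Rep protein, both annotated in the sequence. This pairing allows maintenance in many Gram-negative bacteria as well as in E. coli cloning strains, and the record lists the plasmid as low copy. Selection is by kanamycin through an aph(3')-Ia aminoglycoside phosphotransferase gene. Several very short annotated fragments (tet promoter, TcR, RSF ori, bom) appear to be remnants of backbone ancestry or partial matches rather than functional elements.

The payload is a sensor cassette taken from the Marionette collection. The evolved repressor TtgR(AM), derived from the Pseudomonas putida TtgR regulator, is expressed constitutively, and the feature table places a lacIq promoter fragment directly upstream of its coding sequence. TtgR represses the PTtg promoter, and binding of the flavonoid naringenin relieves this repression and permits transcription of superfolder GFP, a rapidly maturing green fluorescent protein with no tag. The PTtg promoter itself is not annotated in the table. A hammerhead ribozyme from the tobacco ringspot virus satellite RNA sits upstream of the sfGFP reading frame. Elements of this kind usually act as insulators, cleaving the 5′ leader so that translation is less dependent on promoter context.

The associated work describes a genetic toolbox for nitrogen-fixing soil microbes. The plasmid thus serves to characterise naringenin-inducible expression by fluorescence in non-model hosts.
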