Features (pLannotate 1.2.2; 12 found; start..end, strand, type, name):
      1..50      +  misc_RNA       sTRSV HHRz: hammerhead ribozyme from the tobacco ringspot virus satellite RNA (Khvorova et al., 2003)
    100..813     +  CDS            Superfolder GFP: Superfolder GFP is a basic (constitutively fluorescent) green fluorescent protein published in 2005, derived from Aequorea victoria. It is reported to be a very rapidly-maturing weak dimer.
    890..963     +  promoter       lacIq promoter (fragment): lacI (mutant); In the lacIq allele, a single base change in the promoter boosts expression of the lacI gene about 10-fold.
    964..1593    +  CDS            ttgR: TTGR_PSEPT - Experimental evidence at protein level: Swiss-Prot protein existence level 1. Represses expression from the ttgABC operon promoter and its own expression. Binds to a promoter region between the divergently transcribed ttgR and ttgABC genes/operons; in the presence of chloramphenicol or tetracycline this binding no longer occurs and ttgR and ttgABC are derepressed. This suggests that TtgR binds these antibiotics. From Pseudomonas putida (strain DOT-T1E).
   1701..1719    -  promoter       tet promoter (fragment): E. coli promoter for tetracycline efflux protein gene
   1729..1849    +  CDS            TcR (fragment): tetracycline efflux protein; tet; confers resistance to tetracycline
   1868..1890    -  rep_origin     RSF ori (fragment): Plasmids containing the RSF 1030 origin of replication can be propagated in E. coli cells that contain additional plasmids with compatible origins.
   1907..1933    +  misc_feature   bom (fragment): basis of mobility region from pBR322
   2032..2087    -  rep_origin     RSF ori (fragment): Plasmids containing the RSF 1030 origin of replication can be propagated in E. coli cells that contain additional plasmids with compatible origins.
   2175..2837    -  CDS            pBBR1 Rep: replication protein for the broad-host-range plasmid pBBR1 from Bordetella bronchiseptica
   2838..3609    -  rep_origin     pBBR1 oriV: replication origin of the broad-host-range plasmid pBBR1 from Bordetella bronchiseptica; requires the pBBR1 Rep protein for replication
   3698..4513    -  CDS            KanR: aminoglycoside phosphotransferase; aph(3')-Ia; confers resistance to kanamycin in bacteria or G418 (Geneticin®) in eukaryotes
>Addgene plasmid #215312 | pMVV106 | addgene full sequence | sequence record 431948 | Addgene NGS Result
CTGTCACCGGATGTGCTTTCCGGTCTGATGAGTCCGTGAGGACGAAACAGCCTCTACAAATAATTTTGTT
TAATACTAGAGAAAGAGGGGAAATACTAGATGAGCAAAGGAGAAGAACTTTTCACTGGAGTTGTCCCAAT
TCTTGTTGAATTAGATGGTGATGTTAATGGGCACAAATTTTCTGTCCGTGGAGAGGGTGAAGGTGATGCT
ACAAACGGAAAACTCACCCTTAAATTTATTTGCACTACTGGAAAACTACCTGTTCCGTGGCCAACACTTG
TCACTACTCTGACCTATGGTGTTCAATGCTTTTCCCGTTATCCGGATCACATGAAACGGCATGACTTTTT
CAAGAGTGCCATGCCCGAAGGTTATGTACAGGAACGCACTATATCTTTCAAAGATGACGGGACCTACAAG
ACGCGTGCTGAAGTCAAGTTTGAAGGTGATACCCTTGTTAATCGTATCGAGTTAAAGGGTATTGATTTTA
AAGAAGATGGAAACATTCTTGGACACAAACTTGAGTACAACTTTAACTCACACAATGTATACATCACGGC
AGACAAACAAAAGAATGGAATCAAAGCTAACTTCAAAATTCGCCACAACGTTGAAGATGGTTCCGTTCAA
CTAGCAGACCATTATCAACAAAATACTCCAATTGGCGATGGCCCTGTCCTTTTACCAGACAACCATTACC
TGTCGACACAATCTGTCCTTTCGAAAGATCCCAACGAAAAGCGTGACCACATGGTCCTTCTTGAGTTTGT
AACTGCTGCTGGGATTACACATGGCATGGATGAGCTCTACAAATAACTCGGTACCAAATTCCAGAAAAGA
GGCCTCCCGAAAGGGGGGCCTTTTTTCGTTTTGGTCCAATGGCGGCGCGCCATCGAATGGTGCAAAACCT
TTCGCGGTATGGCATGATAGCGCCCGGAAGAGAGTCAATTCAGGGAGGTGAATATGGTTCGTCGTACCAA
AGAAGAGGCACAAGAAACCCGTGCACAGATTATTGAAGCAGCAGAACGTGCATTCTATAAACGTGGTGTT
GCACGTACCACCCTGGCAGATATTGCAGAACTGGCAGGCGTTACCCGTGGTGCAATTTATTGGCATTTTA
ACAACAAAGCCGAACTGGTTCAGGCACTGCTGGATAGCCTGCATGAAACCCATGATCATCTGGCACGTGC
AAGCGAAAGCGAAGATGAAGTTGATCCGCTGGGTTGTATGCGTAAACTGCTGCTGCAGGTTTTTAATGAA
CTGGTTCTGGATGCACGTACCCGTCGTATTAATGAAATCCTGCATCACAAATGCGAGTTCACCGATGATA
TGTGTGAAATTCGTCAGCAGCATCAGAGCGCAGTTCTGGATTGTCATAAAGGTATTACCCTGACACTGGC
AAATGTAGTTCGTCGTGGTCAGCTGCCTGGTGAACTGGATGCAGAACGTGCCGCAGTTGCAATGTTTGCC
TATGTTGATGGTCTGATTCGTCGTTGGCTGCTGCTGCCGGATAGCGTTGATCTGCTGGGTGATGTTGAAA
AATGGGTTGATACCGGTCTGGATATGCTGCGTCTGAGTCCGGCACTGCGTAAATAATGATAAGGATCCTA
ATTGGTAACGAATCAGACAATTGACGGCTCGAGGGAGTAGCATAGGGTTTGCAGAATCCCTGCTTCGTCC
ATTTGACAGGCACATTATGCATCGATGATAAGCTGTCAAACATGAGCAGATCCTCTACGCCGGACGCATC
GTGGCCGGCATCACCGGCGCCACAGGTGCGGTTGCTGGCGCCTATATCGCCGACATCACCGATGGGGAAG
ATCGGGCTCGCCACTTCGGGCTCATGAGCAAATATTTTATCTGAGGTGCTTCCTCGCTCACTGACTCGCT
GCACGAGGCAGACCTCAGCGCTAGCGGAGTGTATACTGGCTTACTATGTTGGCACTGATGAGGGTGTCAG
TGAAGTGCTTCATGTGGCAGGAGAAAAAAGGCTGCACCGGTGCGTCAGCAGAATATGTGATACAGGATAT
ATTCCGCTTCCTCGCTCACTGACTCGCTACGCTCGGTCGTTCGACTGCGGCGAGCGGAAATGGCTTACGA
ACGGGGCGGAGATTTCCTGGAAGATGCCAGGAAGATACTTAACAGGGAAGTGAGAGGGCCGCGGCAAAGC
CGTTCTACCGGCGCGGCAGCGTGACCCGTGTCGGCGGCTCCAACGGCTCGCCATCGTCCAGAAAACACGG
CTCATCGGGCATCGGCAGGCGCTGCTGCCCGCGCCGTTCCCATTCCTCCGTTTCGGTCAAGGCTGGCAGG
TCTGGTTCCATGCCCGGAATGCCGGGCTGGCTGGGCGGCTCCTCGCCGGGGCCGGTCGGTAGTTGCTGCT
CGCCCGGATACAGGGTCGGGATGCGGCGCAGGTCGCCATGCCCCAACAGCGATTCGTCCTGGTCGTCGTG
ATCAACCACCACGGCGGCACTGAACACCGACAGGCGCAACTGGTCGCGGGGCTGGCCCCACGCCACGCGG
TCATTGACCACGTAGGCCGACACGGTGCCGGGGCCGTTGAGCTTCACGACGGAGATCCAGCGCTCGGCCA
CCAAGTCCTTGACTGCGTATTGGACCGTCCGCAAAGAACGTCCGATGAGCTTGGAAAGTGTCTTCTGGCT
GACCACCACGGCGTTCTGGTGGCCCATCTGCGCCACGAGGTGATGCAGCAGCATTGCCGCCGTGGGTTTC
CTCGCAATAAGCCCGGCCCACGCCTCATGCGCTTTGCGTTCCGTTTGCACCCAGTGACCGGGCTTGTTCT
TGGCTTGAATGCCGATTTCTCTGGACTGCGTGGCCATGCTTATCTCCATGCGGTAGGGGTGCCGCACGGT
TGCGGCACCATGCGCAATCAGCTGCAACTTTTCGGCAGCGCGACAACAATTATGCGTTGCGTAAAAGTGG
CAGTCAATTACAGATTTTCTTTAACCTACGCAATGAGCTATTGCGGGGGGTGCCGCAATGAGCTGTTGCG
TACCCCCCTTTTTTAAGTTGTTGATTTTTAAGTCTTTCGCATTTCGCCCTATATCTAGTTCTTTGGTGCC
CAAAGAAGGGCACCCCTGCGGGGTTCCCCCACGCCTTCGGCGCGGCTCCCCCTCCGGCAAAAAGTGGCCC
CTCCGGGGCTTGTTGATCGACTGCGCGGCCTTCGGCCTTGCCCAAGGTGGCGCTGCCCCCTTGGAACCCC
CGCACTCGCCGCCGTGAGGCTCGGGGGGCAGGCGGGCGGGCTTCGCCCTTCGACTGCCCCCACTCGCATA
GGCTTGGGTCGTTCCAGGCGCGTCAAGGCCAAGCCGCTGCGCGGTCGCTGCGCGAGCCTTGACCCGCCTT
CCACTTGGTGTCCAACCGGCAAGCGAAGCGCGCAGGCCGCAGGCCGGAGGCTTTTCCCCAGAGAAAATTA
AAAAAATTGATGGGGCAAGGCCGCAGGCCGCGCAGTTGGAGCCGGTGGGTATGTGGTCGAAGGCTGGGTA
GCCGGTGGGCAATCCCTGTGGTCAAGCTCGTGGGCAGGCGCAGCCTGTCCATCAGCTTGTCCAGCAGGGT
TGTCCACGGGCCGAGCGAAGCGAGCCAGCCGGTGGCCGCGAAGATCATCTTATTAAGGGGTCTGACGCTC
AGTGGAACGAAAAATCAATCTAAAGTATATATGAGTAAACTTGGTCTGACAGTTACCTTAGAAAAACTCA
TCGAGCATCAAATGAAACTGCAATTTATTCATATCAGGATTATCAATACCATATTTTTGAAAAAGCCGTT
TCTGTAATGAAGGAGAAAACTCACCGAGGCAGTTCCATAGGATGGCAAGATCCTGGTATCGGTCTGCGAT
TCCGACTCGTCCAACATCAATACAACCTATTAATTTCCCCTCGTCAAAAATAAGGTTATCAAGTGAGAAA
TCACCATGAGTGACGACTGAATCCGGTGAGAATGGCAAAAGCTTATGCATTTCTTTCCAGACTTGTTCAA
CAGGCCAGCCATTACGCTCGTCATCAAAATCACTCGCATCAACCAAACCGTTATTCATTCGTGATTGCGC
CTGAGCGAGACGAAATACGCGATCGCTGTTAAAAGGACAATTACAAACAGGAATCGAATGCAACCGGCGC
AGGAACACTGCCAGCGCATCAACAATATTTTCACCTGAATCAGGATATTCTTCTAATACCTGGAATGCTG
TTTTCCCGGGGATCGCAGTGGTGAGTAACCATGCATCATCAGGAGTACGGATAAAATGCTTGATGGTCGG
AAGAGGCATAAATTCCGTCAGCCAGTTTAGTCTGACCATCTCATCTGTAACATCATTGGCAACGCTACCT
TTGCCATGTTTCAGAAACAACTCTGGCGCATCGGGCTTCCCATACAATCGATAGATTGTCGCACCTGATT
GCCCGACATTATCGCGAGCCCATTTATACCCATATAAATCAGCATCCATGTTGGAATTTAATCGCGGCCT
GGAGCAAGACGTTTCCCGTTGAATATGGCTCATAACACCCCTTGTATTACTGTTTATGTAAGCAGACAGT
TTTATTGTTCATGATGATATATTTTTATCTTGTGCAATGTACATCAGAGATTTTGAGACACAACCAATTA
TTGAAGGCCTCCCTAACGGGGGGCCTTTTTTTGTTTCTGGTCTCCCGCTTAACGATCGTTGGCTGCACCC
AGCAGTATTTACAAACAACCATGAATGTAAGTATATTCCTTAGCAAAG
